>Addgene plasmid #57634 | tdEos-Lysosomes-20 | depositor partial sequence | sequence record 88787 | insert sequence
GATCCGCTAGCGCTACCGGACTCAGATCTCGAGCGCCACCATGGCGGCCCCGGGCGCCCGGCGTCCGCTG
CTCCTGTTGCTGCTGGCAGGCCTTGCACACAGCGCCCCAGCACTGTTCGAGGTGAAAGACAACAACGGCA
CAGCGTGTATAATGGCCAGCTTCTCTGCCTCCTTTCTGACCACCTATGAGGCTGGACATGTTTCTAAGGT
CTCGAATATGACCCTGCCAGCCTCTGCAGAAGTCCTGAAGAATAGCAGCTCTTGTGGTGAAAAGAATGCT
TCTGAGCCCACCCTCGCAATCACCTTTGGAGAAGGATATTTACTGAAACTCACCTTCACAAAAAACACAA
CACGTTACAGTGTCCAGCACATGTATTTCACATATAACCTGTCAGACACACAATTCTTTCCCAATGCCAG
CTCCAAAGGGCCCGACACTGTGGATTCCACAACTGACATCAAGGCAGACATCAACAAAACATACCGATGT
GTCAGCGACATCAGGGTCTACATGAAGAATGTGACCATTGTGCTCTGGGACGCTACTATCCAGGCCTACC
TGCCGAGTAGCAACTTCAGCAAGGAAGAGACACGCTGCCCACAGGATCAACCTTCCCCAACTACTGGGCC
ACCCAGCCCCTCACCACCACTTGTGCCCACAAACCCCAGTGTGTCCAAGTACAATGTGACTGGTGACAAT
GGAACCTGCCTGCTGGCCTCTATGGCACTGCAACTCAACATCACCTACATGAAGAAGGACAACACGACTG
TGACCAGAGCATTCAACATCAACCCAAGTGACAAATATAGTGGGACTTGCGGTGCCCAGTTGGTGACCCT
GAAGGTGGGGAACAAGAGCAGAGTCCTGGAGCTGCAGTTTGGGATGAATGCCACTTCTAGCCTGTTTTTC
CTGCAAGGAGTTCAGTTGAACATGACTCTTCCTGATGCCATAGAGCCCACGTTCAGCACCTCCAACTATT
CCCTGAAAGCTCTTCAGGCCAGTGTCGGCAACTCATACAAGTGCAACAGTGAGGAGCACATCTTTGTCAG
CAAGGCGCTCGCCCTCAATGTCTTCAGCGTGCAAGTCCAGGCTTTCAGGGTAGAAAGTGACAGGTTTGGG
TCTGTGGAAGAGTGTGTACAGGACGGTAACAACATGCTGATCCCCATTGCTGTGGGCGGGGCCCTGGCAG
GGCTGGTCCTCATCGTCCTCATCGCCTACCTCATCGGCAGGAAGAGGAGTCACGCGGGCTATCAGACCAT
CTCGGAATTCGGCTCCACCGGCTCCACCGGCTCCACCGGCGCGGATCCACCGGTCGCCACCATGAGTGCG
ATTAAGCCAGACATGAAGATCAACCTCCGTATGGAAGGCAACGTAAACGGGCACCACTTTGTGATCGACG
GAGATGGTACAGGCAAGCCTTTTGAGGGAAAACAGAGTATGGATCTTGAAGTCAAAGAGGGCGGACCTCT
GCCTTTTGCCTTTGATATCCTGACCACTGCATTCCATTACGGCAACAGGGTATTCGCCGAATATCCAGAC
CACATACAAGACTATTTTAAGCAGTCGTTTCCTAAGGGGTATTCGTGGGAACGAAGCTTGACTTTCGAAG
ACGGGGGCATTTGCATTGCCAGAAACGACATAACAATGGAAGGGGACACTTTCTATAATAAAGTTCGATT
TCACGGTGTAAACTTTCCCGCCAATGGTCCAGTTATGCAGAAGAAGACGCTGAAATGGGAGCCCTCCACT
GAGAAAATGTATGTGCGTGATGGAGTGCTGACTGGTGATATTCGCATGGCTTTGTTGCTTGAAGGAAATG
CCCATTACCGATGTGACTTCAGAACTACTTACAAAGCTAAGGAGAAGGGTGTCAAGTTACCAGGCTACCA
CTTTGTGGACCACTGCATTGAGATTTTAAGCCATGACAAAGATTACAACAAGGTTAAGCTGTATGAGCAT
GCTGTTGCTCATTCTGGATTGCCTGACAATGCCAGACGATCCGGTAGCGGTCACGGTACTGGTTCTACTG
GTTCTGGTTCTTCTGAGAGTGCGATTAAGCCAGACATGAAGATCAACCTCCGTATGGAAGGCAACGTAAA
CGGGCACCACTTTGTGATCGACGGAGATGGTACAGGCAAGCCTTTTGAGGGAAAACAGAGTATGGATCTT
GAAGTCAAAGAGGGCGGACCTCTGCCTTTTGCCTTTGATATCCTGACCACTGCATTCCATTACGGCAACA
GGGTATTCGCCGAATATCCAGACCACATACAAGACTATTTTAAGCAGTCGTTTCCTAAGGGGTATTCGTG
GGAACGAAGCTTGACTTTCGAAGACGGGGGCATTTGCATTGCCAGAAACGACATAACAATGGAAGGGGAC
ACTTTCTATAATAAAGTTCGATTTCACGGTGTAAACTTTCCCGCCAATGGTCCAGTTATGCAGAAGAAGA
CGCTGAAATGGGAGCCCTCCACTGAGAAAATGTATGTGCGTGATGGAGTGCTGACTGGTGATATTCGCAT
GGCTTTGTTGCTTGAAGGAAATGCCCATTACCGATGTGACTTCAGAACTACTTACAAAGCTAAGGAGAAG
GGTGTCAAGTTACCAGGCTACCACTTTGTGGACCACTGCATTGAGATTTTAAGCCATGACAAAGATTACA
ACAAGGTTAAGCTGTATGAGCATGCTGTTGCTCATTCTGGATTGCCTGACAATGCCAGACGATAAGCGGC
CGCGACTCTAGATCATAATCAGCCATACCACAT
