>Addgene plasmid #57634 | tdEos-Lysosomes-20 | addgene partial sequence | sequence record 104680 | CMV-F 5'-CGCAAATGGGCGGTAGGCGTG-3'
ACCGTCAGATCCGCTAGCGCTACCGGACTCAGATCTCGAGCGCCACCATGGCGGCCCCGGGCGCCCGGCG
TCCGCTGCTCCTGTTGCTGCTGGCAGGCCTTGCACACAGCGCCCCAGCACTGTTCGAGGTGAAAGACAAC
AACGGCACAGCGTGTATAATGGCCAGCTTCTCTGCCTCCTTTCTGACCACCTATGAGGCTGGACATGTTT
CTAAGGTCTCGAATATGACCCTGCCAGCCTCTGCAGAAGTCCTGAAGAATAGCAGCTCTTGTGGTGAAAA
GAATGCTTCTGAGCCCACCCTCGCAATCACCTTTGGAGAAGGATATTTACTGAAACTCACCTTCACAAAA
AACACAACACGTTACAGTGTCCAGCACATGTATTTCACATATAACCTGTCAGACACACAATTCTTTCCCA
ATGCCAGCTCCAAAGGGCCCGACACTGTGGATTCCACAACTGACATCAAGGCAGACATCAACAAAACATA
CCGATGTGTCAGCGACATCAGGGTCTACATGAAGAATGTGACCATTGTGCTCTGGGACGCTACTATCCAG
GCCTACCTGCCGAGTAGCAACTTCAGCAAGGAAGAGACACGCTGCCCACAGGATCAACCTTCCCCAACTA
CTGGGCCACCCAGCCCCTCACCACCACTTGTGCCCACAAACCCCAGTGTGTCCAAGTACAATGTGACTGG
TGACAATGGAACCTGCCTGCTGGCCTCTATGGCACTGCAACTCAACATCACCTACATGAAGAAGGAC
