[The description below was written by a language model from this plasmid's Addgene catalogue record.]
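Description:
tdEos-Lysosomes-20 is a mammalian expression plasmid built on a tdEos fluorescent-protein backbone (about 4.75 kb without the insert) and designed to label the lysosomal membrane in living or fixed cells. It is maintained in E. coli as a high-copy plasmid under kanamycin selection, and it carries a neomycin resistance marker so that transfected mammalian cells can be selected with G418 to derive stable lines. The record does not include a feature table, so the origin of replication and the exact arrangement of the marker cassette are not documented here. The listed sequencing primers do indicate that the expression unit lies between a CMV promoter and an SV40 polyadenylation signal.

The payload is rat (R. norvegicus) LAMP1, lysosome-associated membrane protein 1, expressed from the strong constitutive CMV promoter as a fusion with tdEos. The LAMP1 coding sequence carries a D50E substitution relative to the reference transcript. LAMP1 is an abundant integral membrane glycoprotein of lysosomes and late endosomes, so the fusion directs the fluorescent tag to those membranes. tdEos is a tandem-dimer form of the photoconvertible protein Eos. Its native green state is excited at 505 nm and emits at 516 nm, and after photoconversion the red state is excited at 569 nm and emits at 581 nm, matching the two excitation/emission pairs in the record. The record does not state which end of LAMP1 carries the tag, the nature of the linker (the "20" in the name is not explained), or the cloning method. Typical uses are imaging of lysosome distribution and dynamics, optical highlighting and tracking of selected lysosome populations by photoconversion, and localization-based super-resolution microscopy.
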