Addgene plasmid #57634: tdEos-Lysosomes-20
Purpose: Localization: Lysosome Membrane, Excitation: 505 / 569, Emission: 516 / 581
Depositing lab: Michael Davidson. Depositing organization: Florida State University, Tallahassee.
Backbone
  Vector backbone: tdEos
  Backbone size w/o insert (bp): 4750
  Vector type: Mammalian Expression
  Selectable markers: Neomycin (select with G418)
Growth in bacteria
  Bacterial resistance: Kanamycin, 50 μg/mL
  Growth temperature: 37°C
  Growth strain: DH5alpha
  Copy number: High Copy
Gene/Insert
  Gene/Insert name: LAMP1 (alt name: NM_012857.2)
  Species: R. norvegicus (rat)
  Mutation: D50E in LAMP1
  Promoter: CMV
  Tag / fusion protein: tdEos
  Cloning method: Unknown
  Sequencing primers: 5′ CMV-F; 3′ SV40pA-R
Terms and licenses: Academic/Nonprofit Terms; Industry Terms
Depositor comments: . Excitation = 505 / 569; Emission = 516 / 581
How to cite: tdEos-Lysosomes-20 was a gift from Michael Davidson (Addgene plasmid # 57634 ; http://n2t.net/addgene:57634 ; RRID:Addgene_57634)
